Addgene plasmid #201714: HRE-dUnOHR
Purpose: Hypoxia responsive promoter driving UnaG and mOrange
Depositing lab: Friedemann Kiefer. Depositing organization: Universitaetsklinikum Muenster. Publication: A novel family of fluorescent hypoxia sensors reveal strong heterogeneity in tumor hypoxia at the cellular level. Erapaneedi R, Belousov VV, Schafers M, Kiefer F. EMBO J. 2016 Jan 4;35(1):102-13. doi: 10.15252/embj.201592775. Epub 2015 Nov 23. PubMed 26598532.
Backbone
  Vector backbone: pEF/myc/cyto
  Vector type: Mammalian Expression
  Selectable markers: Neomycin (select with G418)
Growth in bacteria
  Bacterial resistance: Ampicillin, 100 μg/mL
  Growth temperature: 37°C
  Growth strain: DH5alpha
  Copy number: High Copy
Gene/Insert
  Gene/Insert name: UnaG
Terms and licenses: Academic/Nonprofit Terms; Industry Terms: Not Available to Industry
How to cite: HRE-dUnOHR was a gift from Friedemann Kiefer (Addgene plasmid # 201714 ; http://n2t.net/addgene:201714 ; RRID:Addgene_201714)
