[The description below was written by a language model from this plasmid's Addgene catalogue record and pLannotate feature annotations shown in this document.]
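Description:
HRE-dUnOHR is a mammalian expression plasmid built on the pEF/myc/cyto backbone that serves as a genetically encoded fluorescent reporter of hypoxia. It is propagated in E. coli through a high-copy ColE1/pUC-type origin with ampicillin selection (AmpR under its own bla promoter), and it also carries an f1 origin for single-stranded DNA production. For selection in mammalian cells, an SV40 enhancer/early promoter drives a neomycin phosphotransferase cassette that confers G418 resistance and ends in an SV40 polyadenylation signal. A short bleomycin-resistance-like fragment annotated just after this marker appears to be a backbone remnant rather than a functional gene.

According to the catalogue entry, the reporter cassette is driven by a hypoxia-responsive promoter. The feature table annotates only a minimal CMV promoter directly upstream of the coding region. The hypoxia response elements presumably lie in the unannotated sequence ahead of it, but they are not listed as features. Downstream come UnaG, a green fluorescent protein from Japanese eel that requires bilirubin as a cofactor, then mOrange2 (the catalogue says mOrange), and then a fragment matching the mouse ornithine decarboxylase degradation domain used in destabilized reporters. A bGH polyadenylation signal closes the unit. The close spacing of these elements suggests a single destabilized UnaG–mOrange fusion, although the record does not state the linker or reading frame. The degradation domain would shorten reporter half-life, so fluorescence should follow current promoter activity more closely.

The construct is intended for transfection and, with G418, stable line generation, to visualise hypoxia-induced transcription in individual cells, for example in studies of heterogeneity in tumour hypoxia.
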