Features (pLannotate 1.2.2; 14 found; start..end, strand, type, name):
    229..267     +  promoter       minimal CMV promoter: human cytomegalovirus (CMV) immediate early promoter
    329..745     +  CDS            UnaG: UnaG is a basic (constitutively fluorescent) green fluorescent protein published in 2013, derived from Anguilla japonica. It has low acid sensitivity. It requires the cofactor bilirubin for fluorescence.
    770..1477    +  CDS            mOrange2: mOrange2 is a basic (constitutively fluorescent) orange fluorescent protein published in 2008, derived from Discosoma sp.. It has high acid sensitivity.
   1484..1612    +  CDS            d2EYFP (fragment): EYFP destabilized by residues 422-461 of mouse ornithine decarboxylase, giving an in vivo half-life of ~2 hours mammalian codon-optimized
   1699..1906    +  polyA_signal   bGH poly(A) signal: bovine growth hormone polyadenylation signal
   1927..1948    +  promoter       SV40 promoter (fragment): SV40 enhancer and early promoter
   1969..2397    +  rep_origin     f1 ori (sequence partly withheld): f1 bacteriophage origin of replication; arrow indicates direction of (+) strand synthesis
   2411..2740    +  promoter       SV40 promoter: SV40 enhancer and early promoter
   2770..3560    +  CDS            NeoR/KanR (fragment): aminoglycoside phosphotransferase from Tn5; aph(3')-II (or nptII); confers resistance to neomycin, kanamycin, and G418 (Geneticin®)
   3581..3739    +  CDS            ble (fragment): BLE_KLEPN - Experimental evidence at protein level: Swiss-Prot protein existence level 1. Binding protein with a strong affinity to the bleomycin family of antibiotics. Binds to CL990; an antimitotic-antibiotic compound. From Klebsiella pneumoniae.
   3734..3855    +  polyA_signal   SV40 poly(A) signal: SV40 polyadenylation signal
   4059..4647    -  rep_origin     ori: high-copy-number ColE1/pMB1/pBR322/pUC origin of replication
   4818..5678    -  CDS            AmpR: β-lactamase; bla; confers resistance to ampicillin, carbenicillin, and related antibiotics
   5679..5783    -  promoter       AmpR promoter: bla
>Addgene plasmid #201714 | HRE-dUnOHR | addgene full sequence | sequence record 408663 | Addgene NGS Result
GTACCGAGCTTTTCTCGAGCCACAGTGCATACGTGGGCTCCAACAGGTCCTCTTGTCGAGCCACAGTGCA
TACGTGGGCTCCAACAGGTCCTCTTGTCGAGCCACAGTGCATACGTGGGCTCCAACAGGTCCTCTTGTCG
AGCCACAGTGCATACGTGGGCTCCAACAGGTCCTCTTGTCGAGCCACAGTGCATACGTGGGCTCCAACAG
GTCCTCTTGTCGAGATCTGGTAGGCGTGTACGGTGGGAGGTCTATATAAGCAGAGCTCGTTTAGTGAACC
GTCAGATCACTAGAAGCTTGGCATTCCGGTACTGTTGGTAAAGCCACCATGGTCGAGAAATTTGTTGGCA
CCTGGAAGATCGCAGACAGCCATAATTTTGGTGAATACCTGAAAGCTATCGGAGCCCCAAAGGAATTAAG
CGATGGTGGGGATGCCACGACGCCGACATTGTACATCTCCCAGAAGGACGGAGACAAAATGACAGTGAAA
ATAGAGAATGGACCTCCTACGTTCCTTGACACTCAAGTAAAGTTCAAATTAGGGGAGGAGTTCGACGAAT
TTCCTTCTGATCGAAGAAAAGGCGTAAAATCTGTCGTGAACTTGGTGGGAGAGAAGCTGGTGTACGTACA
AAAGTGGGACGGCAAGGAGACGACGTATGTCCGAGAGATAAAGGACGGTAAACTGGTCGTGACACTTACG
ATGGGAGACGTCGTGGCTGTGCGCAGCTACCGGAGGGCGACGGAAACCGGTGTCGACCCGCGGGGATCCA
TGGTGAGCAAGGGCGAGGAGAATAACATGGCCATCATCAAGGAGTTCATGCGCTTCAAGGTGCGCATGGA
GGGCTCCGTGAACGGCCACGAGTTCGAGATCGAGGGCGAGGGCGAGGGCCGCCCCTACGAGGGCTTTCAG
ACCGCTAAGCTGAAGGTGACCAAGGGTGGCCCCCTGCCCTTCGCCTGGGACATCCTGTCCCCTCATTTCA
CCTACGGCTCCAAGGCCTACGTGAAGCACCCCGCCGACATCCCCGACTACTTCAAGCTGTCCTTCCCCGA
GGGCTTCAAGTGGGAGCGCGTGATGAACTACGAGGACGGCGGCGTGGTGACCGTGACCCAGGACTCCTCC
CTGCAGGACGGCGAGTTCATCTACAAGGTGAAGCTGCGCGGCACCAACTTCCCCTCCGACGGCCCCGTGA
TGCAGAAGAAGACCATGGGCTGGGAGGCCTCCTCCGAGCGGATGTACCCCGAGGACGGTGCCCTGAAGGG
CAAGATCAAGATGAGGCTGAAGCTGAAGGACGGCGGCCACTACACCTCCGAGGTCAAGACCACCTACAAG
GCCAAGAAGCCCGTGCAGCTGCCCGGCGCCTACATCGTCGACATCAAGTTGGACATCACCTCCCACAACG
AGGACTACACCATCGTGGAACAGTACGAACGCGCCGAGGGCCGCCACTCCACCGGCGGCATGGACGAGCT
GTACAAGACGCGTAAGAAGCTTAGCCACGGCTTCCCGCCGGAGGTGGAGGAGCAGGATGATGGCACGCTG
CCCATGTCTTGTGCCCAGGAGAGCGGGATGGACCGTCACCCTGCAGCCTGTGCTTCTGCTAGGATCAATG
TGATTTAGGCGGCCGCAGAACAAAAACTCATCTCAGAAGAGGATCTGAATGGGGCCGCATAGTCTAGAAG
CTCGCTGATCAGCCTCGACTGTGCCTTCTAGTTGCCAGCCATCTGTTGTTTGCCCCTCCCCCGTGCCTTC
CTTGACCCTGGAAGGTGCCACTCCCACTGTCCTTTCCTAATAAAATGAGGAAATTGCATCGCATTGTCTG
AGTAGGTGTCATTCTATTCTGGGGGGTGGGGTGGGGCAGGACAGCAAGGGGGAGGATTGGGAAGACAATA
GCAGGCATGCTGGGGATGGCCCGGGCTCTATGGCTTCTGAGGCGGAAAGAACCAGCTGGGGCTCTAGGGG
GTATCCCC
[124 nt withheld, positions 1969-2092]
C
[72 nt withheld, positions 2094-2165]
TCCCCCAAAAAACTTGATTA
[49 nt withheld, positions 2186-2234]
CCTTTGACGTTGGAGTCCACGTTCTTT
[37 nt withheld, positions 2262-2298]
ACCCTATCTCGGTCTATTCTTTTGATTTATAAGGGATTTTGCCGATTTCGGCCTATTGGTTAAAAAATGA
GCTGATTTAACAAAAATTTAACGCGAATTAATTCTGTGGAATGTGTGTCAGTTAGGGTGTGGAAAGTCCC
CAGGCTCCCCAGCAGGCAGAAGTATGCAAAGCATGCATCTCAATTAGTCAGCAACCAGGTGTGGAAAGTC
CCCAGGCTCCCCAGCAGGCAGAAGTATGCAAAGCATGCATCTCAATTAGTCAGCAACCATAGTCCCGCCC
CTAACTCCGCCCATCCCGCCCCTAACTCCGCCCAGTTCCGCCCATTCTCCGCCCCTAGGCTGACTAATTT
TTTTTATTTATGCAGAGGCCGAGGCCGCCTCTGCCTCTGAGCTATTCCAGAAGTAGTGAGGAGGCTTTTT
TGGAGGCCTAGGCTTTTGCAAAAAGCTCCCCCCCCGGGAGGTCCACAATGGTTGAACAAGATGGATTGCA
CGCAGGTTCTCCGGCCGCTTGGGTGGAGAGGCTATTCGGCTATGACTGGGCACAACAGACAATCGGCTGC
TCTGATGCCGCCGTGTTCCGGCTGTCAGCGCAGGGGCGCCCGGTTCTTTTTGTCAAGACCGACCTGTCCG
GTGCCCTGAATGAACTCCAGGACGAGGCAGCGCGGCTATCGTGGCTGGCCACGACGGGCGTTCCTTGCGC
AGCTGTGCTCGACGTTGTCACTGAAGCGGGAAGGGACTGGCTGCTATTGGGCGAAGTGCCGGGGCAGGAT
CTCCTGTCATCTCACCTTGCTCCTGCCGAGAAAGTATCCATCATGGCTGATGCAATGCGGCGGCTGCATA
CGCTTGATCCGGCTACCTGCCCATTCGACCACCAAGCGAAACATCGCATCGAGCGAGCACGTACTCGGAT
GGAAGCCGGTCTTGTCGATCAGGATGATCTGGACGAAGAGCATCAGGGGCTCGCGCCAGCCGAACTGTTC
GCCAGGCTCAAGGCGCGTATGCCCGACGGCGAGGATCTCGTCGTGACTCATGGCGATGCCTGCTTGCCGA
ATATCATGGTGGAAAATGGCCGCTTTTCTGGATTCATCGACTGTGGCCGGCTGGGTGTGGCGGACCGCTA
TCAGGACATAGCGTTGGCTACCCGTGATATTGCTGAAGAGCTTGGCGGCGAATGGGCTGACCGCTTCCTC
GTGCTTTACGGTATCGCCGCTCCCGATTCGCAGCGCATCGCCTTCTATCGCCTTCTTGACGAGTTCTTCT
GAGCGGGACTCTGGGGTTCGAAATGACCGACCAAGCGACGCCCAACCTGCCATCACGAGATTTCGATTCC
ACCGCCGCCTTCTATGAAAGGTTGGGCTTCGGAATCGTTTTCCGGGACGCCGGCTGGATGATCCTCCAGC
GCGGGGATCTCATGCTGGAGTTCTTCGCCCACCCCAACTTGTTTATTGCAGCTTATAATGGTTACAAATA
AAGCAATAGCATCACAAATTTCACAAATAAAGCATTTTTTTCACTGCATTCTAGTTGTGGTTTGTCCAAA
CTCATCAATGTATCTTATCATGTCTGTATACCGTCGATCTTTCCGCTTCCTCGCTCACTGACTCGCTGCG
CTCGGTCGTTCGGCTGCGGCGAGCGGTATCAGCTCACTCAAAGGCGGTAATACGGTTATCCACAGAATCA
GGGGATAACGCAGGAAAGAACATGTGAGCAAAAGGCCAGCAAAAGGCCAGGAACCGTAAAAAGGCCGCGT
TGCTGGCGTTTTTCCATAGGCTCCGCCCCCCTGACGAGCATCACAAAAATCGACGCTCAAGTCAGAGGTG
GCGAAACCCGACAGGACTATAAAGATACCAGGCGTTTCCCCCTGGAAGCTCCCTCGTGCGCTCTCCTGTT
CCGACCCTGCCGCTTACCGGATACCTGTCCGCCTTTCTCCCTTCGGGAAGCGTGGCGCTTTCTCATAGCT
CACGCTGTAGGTATCTCAGTTCGGTGTAGGTCGTTCGCTCCAAGCTGGGCTGTATGCACGAACCCCCCGT
TCAGCCCGACCGCTGCGCCTTATCCGGTAACTATCGTCTTGAGTCCAACCCGGTAAGACACGACTTATCG
CCACTGGCAGCAGCCACTGGTAACAGGATTAGCAGAGCGAGGTATGTAGGCGGTGCTACAGAGTTCTTGA
AGTGGTGGCCTAACTACGGCTACACTAGAAGAACAGTATTTGGTATCTGCGCTCTGCTGAAGCCAGTTAC
CTTCGGAAAAAGAGTTGGTAGCTCTTGATCCGGCAAACAAACCACCGCTGGTAGCGGTGGTTTTTTTGTT
TGCAAGCAGCAGATTACGCGCAGAAAAAAAGGATCTCAAGAAGATCCTTTGATCTTTTCTACGGGGTCTG
ACGCTCAGTGGAACGAAAACTCACGTTAAGGGATTTTGGTCATGAGATTATCAAAAAGGATCTTCACCTA
GATCCTTTTAAATTAAAAATGAAGTTTTAAATCAATCTAAAGTATATATGAGTAAACTTGGTCTGACAGT
TACCAATGCTTAATCAGTGAGGCACCTATCTCAGCGATCTGTCTATTTCGTTCATCCATAGTTGCCTGAC
TCCCCGTCGTGTAGATAACTACGATACGGGAGGGCTTACCATCTGGCCCCAGTGCTGCAATGATACCGCG
AGACCCACGCTCACCGGCTCCAGATTTATCAGCAATAAACCAGCCAGCCGGAAGGGCCGAGCGCAGAAGT
GGTCCTGCAACTTTATCCGCCTCCATCCAGTCTATTAATTGTTGCCGGGAAGCTAGAGTAAGTAGTTCGC
CAGTTAATAGTTTGCGCAACGTTGTTGCCATTGCTACAGGCATCGTGGTGTCACGCTCGTCGTTTGGTAT
GGCTTCATTCAGCTCCGGTTCCCAACGATCAAGGCGAGTTACATGATCCCCCATGTTGTGCAAAAAAGCG
GTTAGCTCCTTCGGTCCTCCGATCGTTGTCAGAAGTAAGTTGGCCGCAGTGTTATCACTCATGGTTATGG
CAGCACTGCATAATTCTCTTACTGTCATGCCATCCGTAAGATGCTTTTCTGTGACTGGTGAGTACTCAAC
CAAGTCATTCTGAGAATAGTGTATGCGGCGACCGAGTTGCTCTTGCCCGGCGTCAATACGGGATAATACC
GCGCCACATAGCAGAACTTTAAAAGTGCTCATCATTGGAAAACGTTCTTCGGGGCGAAAACTCTCAAGGA
TCTTACCGCTGTTGAGATCCAGTTCGATGTAACCCACTCGGGCACCCAACTGATCTTCAGCATCTTTTAC
TTTCACCAGCGTTTCTGGGTGAGCAAAAACAGGAAGGCAAAATGCCGCAAAAAAGGGAATAAGGGCGACA
CGGAAATGTTGAATACTCATACTCTTCCTTTTTCAATATTATTGAAGCATTTATCAGGGTTATTGTCTCA
TGAGCGGATACATATTTGAATGTATTTAGAAAAATAAACAAATAGGGGTTCCGCGCACATTTCCCCGAAA
AGTGCCACCTGACGTCAGATCGACGGATCGGGAGATCG
